>Addgene plasmid #183972 | T444T-GFP(NCO) | addgene full sequence | sequence record 364073 | Addgene NGS Result
TTTG
[91 nt withheld, positions 5-95]
A
[49 nt withheld, positions 97-145]
CCTTTGACGTTGGAGTCCACGTTCTTT
[37 nt withheld, positions 173-209]
ACCCTATCTCGGTCTATTCTTTTGATTTATAAGGGATTTTGCCGATTTCGGCCTATTGGTTAAAAAATGA
GCTGATTTAACAAAAATTTAACGCGAATTTTAACAAAATATTAACGCTTACAATTTAGGTGGCACTTTTC
GGGGAAATGTGCGCGGAACCCCTATTTGTTTATTTTTCTAAATACATTCAAATATGTATCCGCTCATGAG
ACAATAACCCTGATAAATGCTTCAATAATATTGAAAAAGGAAGAGTATGAGTATTCAACATTTCCGTGTC
GCCCTTATTCCCTTTTTTGCGGCATTTTGCCTTCCTGTTTTTGCTCACCCAGAAACGCTGGTGAAAGTAA
AAGATGCTGAAGATCAGTTGGGTGCACGAGTGGGTTACATCGAACTGGATCTCAACAGCGGTAAGATCCT
TGAGAGTTTTCGCCCCGAAGAACGTTTTCCAATGATGAGCACTTTTAAAGTTCTGCTATGTGGCGCGGTA
TTATCCCGTATTGACGCCGGGCAAGAGCAACTCGGTCGCCGCATACACTATTCTCAGAATGACTTGGTTG
AGTACTCACCAGTCACAGAAAAGCATCTTACGGATGGCATGACAGTAAGAGAATTATGCAGTGCTGCCAT
AACCATGAGTGATAACACTGCGGCCAACTTACTTCTGACAACGATCGGAGGACCGAAGGAGCTAACCGCT
TTTTTGCACAACATGGGGGATCATGTAACTCGCCTTGATCGTTGGGAACCGGAGCTGAATGAAGCCATAC
CAAACGACGAGCGTGACACCACGATGCCTGTAGCAATGGCAACAACGTTGCGCAAACTATTAACTGGCGA
ACTACTTACTCTAGCTTCCCGGCAACAATTAATAGACTGGATGGAGGCGGATAAAGTTGCAGGACCACTT
CTGCGCTCGGCCCTTCCGGCTGGCTGGTTTATTGCTGATAAATCTGGAGCCGGTGAGCGTGGGTCTCGCG
GTATCATTGCAGCACTGGGGCCAGATGGTAAGCCCTCCCGTATCGTAGTTATCTACACGACGGGGAGTCA
GGCAACTATGGATGAACGAAATAGACAGATCGCTGAGATAGGTGCCTCACTGATTAAGCATTGGTAACTG
TCAGACCAAGTTTACTCATATATACTTTAGATTGATTTAAAACTTCATTTTTAATTTAAAAGGATCTAGG
TGAAGATCCTTTTTGATAATCTCATGACCAAAATCCCTTAACGTGAGTTTTCGTTCCACTGAGCGTCAGA
CCCCGTAGAAAAGATCAAAGGATCTTCTTGAGATCCTTTTTTTCTGCGCGTAATCTGCTGCTTGCAAACA
AAAAAACCACCGCTACCAGCGGTGGTTTGTTTGCCGGATCAAGAGCTACCAACTCTTTTTCCGAAGGTAA
CTGGCTTCAGCAGAGCGCAGATACCAAATACTGTTCTTCTAGTGTAGCCGTAGTTAGGCCACCACTTCAA
GAACTCTGTAGCACCGCCTACATACCTCGCTCTGCTAATCCTGTTACCAGTGGCTGCTGCCAGTGGCGAT
AAGTCGTGTCTTACCGGGTTGGACTCAAGACGATAGTTACCGGATAAGGCGCAGCGGTCGGGCTGAACGG
GGGGTTCGTGCACACAGCCCAGCTTGGAGCGAACGACCTACACCGAACTGAGATACCTACAGCGTGAGCT
ATGAGAAAGCGCCACGCTTCCCGAAGGGAGAAAGGCGGACAGGTATCCGGTAAGCGGCAGGGTCGGAACA
GGAGAGCGCACGAGGGAGCTTCCAGGGGGAAACGCCTGGTATCTTTATAGTCCTGTCGGGTTTCGCCACC
TCTGACTTGAGCGTCGATTTTTGTGATGCTCGTCAGGGGGGCGGAGCCTATGGAAAAACGCCAGCAACGC
GGCCTTTTTACGGTTCCTGGCCTTTTGCTGGCCTTTTGCTCACATGTCAAAAAACCCCTCAAGACCCGTT
TAGAGGCCCCAAGGGGTTATGCTAGTAATACGACTCACTATAGGGAGACCGGCAGATCTATGAGTAAAGG
AGAAGAACTTTTCACTGGAGTTGTCCCAATTCTTGTTGAATTAGATGGTGATGTTAATGGGCACAAATTT
TCTGTCAGTGGAGAGGGTGAAGGTGATGCAACATACGGAAAACTTACCCTTAAATTTATTTGCACTACTG
GAAAACTACCTGTTCCATGGCCAACACTTGTCACTACTTTCTGTTATGGTGTTCAATGCTTCTCGAGATA
CCCAGATCATATGAAACGGCATGACTTTTTCAAGAGTGCCATGCCCGAAGGTTATGTACAGGAAAGAACT
ATATTTTTCAAAGATGACGGGAACTACAAGACACGTGCTGAAGTCAAGTTTGAAGGTGATACCCTTGTTA
ATAGAATCGAGTTAAAAGGTATTGATTTTAAAGAAGATGGAAACATTCTTGGACACAAATTGGAATACAA
CTATAACTCACACAATGTATACATCATGGCAGACAAACAAAAGAATGGAATCAAAGTTAACTTCAAAATT
AGACACAACATTGAAGATGGAAGCGTTCAACTAGCAGACCATTATCAACAAAATACTCCAATTGGCGATG
GCCCTGTCCTTTTACCAGACAACCATTACCTGTCCACACAATCTGCCCTTTCGAAAGATCCCAACGAAAA
GAGAGACCACATGGTCCTTCTTGAGTTTGTAACAGCTGCTGGGATTACACATGGCATGGATGAACTATAC
AAAGTCGACCTCGAGGGGGGGCCCGGTACCCAATTCGCCCTATAGTGAGTCGTATTACTAGCATAACCCC
TTGGGGCCTCTAAACGGGTCTTGAGGGGTTT
Features (pLannotate 1.2.2; 10 found; start..end, strand, type, name):
      5..335     +  rep_origin     f1 ori (fragment) (sequence partly withheld): f1 bacteriophage origin of replication; arrow indicates direction of (+) strand synthesis
    361..465     +  promoter       AmpR promoter: bla
    466..1326    +  CDS            AmpR: β-lactamase; bla; confers resistance to ampicillin, carbenicillin, and related antibiotics
   1497..2085    +  rep_origin     ori: high-copy-number ColE1/pMB1/pBR322/pUC origin of replication
   2147..2194    -  terminator     T7 terminator: transcription terminator for bacteriophage T7 RNA polymerase
   2195..2213    +  promoter       T7 promoter: promoter for bacteriophage T7 RNA polymerase
   2229..2942    +  CDS            Q80R: Q80R is a fluorescent protein, derived from Aequorea victoria.
   2943..2969    +  misc_feature   MCS (fragment): pBluescript multiple cloning site
   2978..2996    -  promoter       T7 promoter: promoter for bacteriophage T7 RNA polymerase
   2997..4       +  terminator     T7 terminator (across the origin): transcription terminator for bacteriophage T7 RNA polymerase
