[The description below was written by a language model from this plasmid's Addgene catalogue record and pLannotate feature annotations shown in this document.]
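Description:
T444T-GFP(NCO) is an RNAi feeding clone for Caenorhabditis elegans, built in the T444T backbone and designed to knock down transgenes carrying a non-codon-optimized GFP. It is a small, high-copy bacterial plasmid with a ColE1/pUC-type origin of replication, a fragment of the f1 phage origin, and a β-lactamase (AmpR) cassette driven by its own promoter for ampicillin selection. The listed growth strain is HT115, the E. coli host generally used for worm feeding RNAi because it supplies inducible T7 RNA polymerase and lacks RNase III, allowing double-stranded RNA to accumulate.

The payload is a synthetic GFP sequence of roughly 730 bp, inserted by Gibson assembly and annotated as an Aequorea victoria-derived fluorescent protein coding sequence (matched to the Q80R variant). It sits next to a remnant of the pBluescript multiple cloning site and is flanked by two convergent T7 promoters, so both strands are transcribed and anneal into GFP dsRNA. Outside each promoter lies a T7 terminator, oriented to stop the transcript arriving from the opposite promoter. This arrangement confines transcription to the insert rather than running on into vector backbone, which is the basis of the "enhanced" RNAi description.

Worms fed bacteria carrying this clone should silence matching GFP reporters. The associated publication uses it in a teaching laboratory module that examines RNA interference and codon optimization by fluorescence microscopy. The sequenced record is 3,040 nt, somewhat longer than the catalogued total size of 2,846 bp; the record does not explain the difference.
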