Addgene plasmid #183972: T444T-GFP(NCO)
Purpose: Enhanced RNAi clone for C. elegans knockdown of non-codon-optimized GFP
Depositing lab: David Matus. Depositing organization: Stony Brook University. Publication: A laboratory module that explores RNA interference and codon optimization through fluorescence microscopy using Caenorhabditis elegans. Palmisano NJ, Azmi MA, Medwig-Kinney TN, Moore FEQ, Rahman R, Zhang W, Adikes RC, Matus DQ. CourseSource, 2022 10.24918/cs.2022.15.
Backbone
  Vector backbone: T444T
  Backbone size w/o insert (bp): 2132
  Total vector size (bp): 2846
  Vector type: Worm Expression, RNAi
Growth in bacteria
  Bacterial resistance: Ampicillin, 100 μg/mL
  Growth temperature: 37°C
  Growth strain: HT115
  Copy number: High Copy
Gene/Insert
  Gene/Insert name: GFP (non-codon-optimized)
  Species: Synthetic
  Insert size (bp): 734
  Cloning method: Gibson Cloning
  Sequencing primers: 5′ ggtttcgccacctctgacttg
Resource information
  A portion of this plasmid was derived from a plasmid made by: GFP insert was synthesized by Twist Bioscience
Terms and licenses: Academic/Nonprofit Terms; Industry Terms: Not Available to Industry
Depositor comments: Please visit https://www.biorxiv.org/content/10.1101/2020.10.17.344069v3 for bioRxiv preprint.
How to cite: T444T-GFP(NCO) was a gift from David Matus (Addgene plasmid # 183972 ; http://n2t.net/addgene:183972 ; RRID:Addgene_183972)
